>Addgene plasmid #148912 | pAc5.1B-lambdaN-HA-DmGIGYF-del331-370-YFWFtoAAAA_AH | depositor full sequence | sequence record 291360 | Full Sequence
CTTCAAGGAATTAATTCTATATTCTAAAAACACAAATGATACTTCTAAAAAAAATCATGAATGGCATCAA
CTCTGAATCAAATCTTTGCAGATGCACCTACTTCTCATTTCCACTGTCACATCATTTTTCCAGATCTCGC
TGCCTGTTATGTGGCCCACAAACCAAGACACGTTTTATGGCCATTAAAGCTGGCTGATCGTCGCCAAACA
CCAAATACATATCAATATGTACATTCGAGAAAGAAGCGATCAAAGAAGCGTCTTCGGGCGAGTAGGAGAA
TGCGGAGGAGAAGGAGAACGAGCTGATCTAGTATCTCTCCACAATCCAATGCCAACTGACCAACTGGCCA
TATTCGGAGCAATTTGAAGCCAATTTCCATCGCCTGGCGATCGCTCCATTCTTGGCTATATGTTTTTCAC
CGTTCCCGGGGCCATTTTCAAAGACTCGTCGGTAAGATAAGATTGTGTCACTCGCTGTCTCTCTTCATTT
GTCGAAGAATGCTGAGGAATTTCGCGATGACGTCGGCGAGTATTTTGAAGAATGAGAATAATTTGTATTT
ATACGAAAATCAGTTAGTGGAATTTTCTACAAAAACATGTTATCTATAGATAATTTTGTTGCAAAATATG
TTGACTATGACAAAGATTGTATGTATATACCTTTAATGTATTCTCATTTTCTTATGTATTTATAATGGCA
ATGATGATACTGATGATATTTTAAGATGATGCCAGACCACAGGCTGATTTCTGCGTCTTTTGCCGAACGC
AGTGCATGTGCGGTTGTTGTTTTTTGGAATAGTTTCAATTTTCGGACTGTCCGCTTTGATTTCAGTTTCT
TGGCTTATTCAAAAAGCAAAGTAAAGCCAAAAAAGCGAGATGGCAATACCAAATGCGGCAAAACGGTAGT
GGAAGGAAAGGGGTGCGGGGCAGCGGAAGGAAGGGTGGGGCGGGGCGTGGCGGGGTCTGTGGCTGGGCGC
GACGTCACCGACGTTGGAGCCACTCCTTTGACCATGTGTGCGTGTGTGTATTATTCGTGTCTCGCCACTC
GCCGGTTGTTTTTTTCTTTTTATCTCGCTCTCTCTAGCGCCATCTCGTACGCATGCTCAACGCACCGCAT
GTTGCCGTGTCCTTTATGCGTCATTTTGGCTCGAAATAGGCAATTATTTAAACAAAGATTAGTCAACGAA
AACGCTAAAATAAATAAGTCTACAATATGGTTACTTATTGCCATGTGTGTGCAGCCAACGATAGCAACAA
AAGCAACAACACAGTGGCTTTCCCTCTTTCACTTTTTGTTTGCAAGCGCGTGCGAGCAAGACGGCACGAC
CGGCAAACGCAATTACGCTGACAAAGAGCAGACGAAGTTTTGGCCGAAAAACATCAAGGCGCCTGATACG
AATGCATTTGCAATAACAATTGCGATATTTAATATTGTTTATGAAGCTGTTTGACTTCAAAACACACAAA
AAAAAAAATAAAACAAATTATTTGAAAGAGAATTAGGAATCGGACAGCTTATCGTTACGGGCTAACAGCA
CACCGAGACGAAATAGCTTACCTGACGTCACAGCCTCTGGAAGAACTGCCGCCAAGCAGAGAGAGAGAGA
AAAAGAGGGAGAGCAGCTTAGACCGCATGTGCTTGTGTGTGAGGCGTCTCTCTCTTCGTCTCCTGTTTGC
GCAAACGCATAGACTGCACTGAGAAAATCGATTACCTATTTTTTATGAATGAATATTTGCACTATTACTA
TTCAAAACTATTAAGATAGCAATCACATTCAATAGCCAAATACTATACCACCTGAGCGATGCAACGAAAT
GATCAATTTGAGCAAAAATGCTGCATATTTAGGACGGCATCATTATAGAAATGCTTCTTGCTGTGTACTT
TTCTCTCGTCTGGCAGCTGTTTCGCCGTTATTGTTAAAACCGGCTTAAGTTAGGTGTGTTTTCTACGACT
AGTGATGCCCCTACTAGAAGATGTGTGTTGCACAAATGTCCCTGAATAACCAATTTGAAGTGCAGATAGC
AGTAAACGTAAGCTAATATGAATATTATTTAACTGTAATGTTTTAATATCGCTGGACATTACTAATAAAC
CCACTATAAACACATGTACATATGTATGTTTTGGCATACAATGAGTAGTTGGGGAAAAAATGTGTAAAAG
CACCGTGACCATCACAGCATAAAGATAACCAGCTGAAGTATCGAATATGAGTAACCCCCAAATTGAATCA
CATGCCGCAACTGATAGGACCCATGGAAGTACACTCTTCATGGCGATATACAAGACACACACAAGCACGA
ACACCCAGTTGCGGAGGAAATTCTCCGTAAATGAAAACCCAATCGGCGAACAATTCATACCCATATATGG
TAAAAGTTTTGAACGCGACTTGAGAGCGGAGAGCATTGCGGCTGATAAGGTTTTAGCGCTAAGCGGGCTT
TATAAAACGGGCTGCGGGACCAGTTTTCATATCACTACCGTTTGAGTTCTTGTGCTGTGTGGATACTCCT
CCCGACACAAAGCCGCTCCATCAGCCAGCAGTCGTCTAATCCAGAGACCCCGGATCGGGGTACCAACATG
GACGCACAAACACGACGACGTGAGCGTCGCGCTGAGAAACAAGCTCAATGGAAAGCTGCAAACGGTGGAT
CTCCTCCACATATGGCTTACCCATACGATGTTCCAGATTACGCTCCTCCAAGCTTGAATTCTATGACAGA
TTCAATGAAATTTGGCCCGGAATGGTTGCGCAATATGTCAGCCGAGCCTTCGGGCTCTCCCAGTACCTAC
AACGTTGGTAATGCAGCTCAAAACAATTCGATTGGAGGGCACAACCTGGGAAACAACACGGCGGCATCCG
CTTCCCGTAATCTATTTCCAGAATACCGGTACGGACGCGAGGAAATGCTGTCCTTGTTCGATCGGAACTG
CCTACTGCCGCAGATCCTGCCATCGTTCAAAAAGCTCTTCGTGGAAAAGGTTCAGTGCCCTCTTGCACTG
ACACCGAGCTCCGAGGAGGACATCAACCAAAACTCACTTGGCAATAACTCTCGTCCTGCCTGGTTGCAGC
GCTCGCCCAGTGGATTTGGTAGTGCCTCCCGAGGCTCTGGACGTGGTGGAACCGTTGACCGGGGACGGAT
GCGCGGAAAATCGGCCTATCATCCGATATACCAACGCCCAAGCGGTCTATATGATGAAAGCTTATCGGTT
ATATCAAAGGCCGAACGCACATGGAGCGACCGCAACGGAACTGGAGATTCTGCGGCAACCACCACCTCCA
CTAGTGGCTCTGGTGCTCTAGATTGGAATGGAACTCCAAGCTCAAGTCCTCGAAAAGATTATTCTAATAA
TCATCGCAACTTGGAAAACTGGCGACGAACACGTAACGAAGATGGATCCGGTGATGGTCCATCCTCCAGC
GGTTCCATGAGCGGACCCGATATTGCTGGTTGGCGGAGCGGTGTCGTCGGTGGAAGTACAAACGCAGGTT
TTGGTACCAATAGCCATCGGTGGGGAAGATCTACAAGCTGGCGTGATGAAGATCCTAGCGTCGACAATGC
AGCTAGTTTACAACGCTCAATTTCAACAGTTGCGACTTTAAGTACAGATCGGACTGGAAACAATAAAGGA
TCTGGAATCGGAGCTGCAGAGGGAGTAGGGAGCATATCGCACCCACGGTTGTCGAGTTCTAAAATATCTC
AAACTGATCTAAAACCTATCAAAAGTTCGCATAATACTTTAAAAACCAAAAGCTTAGACTCCTATGACGA
TGTAAAAAGACCGAAAAGTAAAGACCTGTCTGATCCAGATAGTGGAAACGATATAACTCCAGAAACCTCA
TTAACGAAAGATACCAATACAACAGCTGTGCAAGAAGAAGTTGAAAGCAGTTTATCTCCAATAAGCTCTA
CAACGACAAAGGAAGTGATCCATGGAGATATTTCAGATCGGATTAAAGAGGTCGCCGATGAAGTAGAAAA
ACTTATAATGGATGATGATCATAAAATCTCTTCGAATCAAAGCCAACATCAAAATCATGACGGGTTTACA
GCTGCACTTCCAAGAATGGCAGACATTGAGATAAACGTAAAACCGAGTGTTACAGCAGTGCATCGGCAAG
CACCTTCCACCATGCCTATACAAATTACCCCTACAATTACAGATGTCGCTCCACCATCCCATGCAGTTGT
GTCGTTTTCGGATCATGAGACAATGCAACACCATAACATGCACCACCTGCCACAATTTCCAATGATTCCT
ACACCGCATATCATCACTCCAAATCTAAACGAATTGTGGTTTGCCCGGGATCCGCAGGCAAATGTTCAGG
GGCCAGCTAGTGCCGTTGAGATGACGGAAGCGTATCGCGCTGGCTACGCTAATGAGAACCTGTTTGTACG
CCGGTACTCTGATAATAGGTTTAGACCGCTGGGAGAGCTTATAAAATTTTGTCATGGTAACATGCCATTT
ACGCACAGTCACCTACTTCCATCTCCGATAGAACTAGAGAACATTCCTGTTGGTCAAATACCAGCCCCTC
TAACGGCGTCACTTTCAATTACACCCCATAAGCCATCACCGATTCCTATCGCACTTTCTGTTGTTGAACA
GCAGTTGCAGCAACAAAGAGATGAGCAACTAAAGGCAAATGTTACAGCAACAGCTGAAGCTCTACGTGCT
GCAATAAAAGGAAGTTTTGGCGGAAATAGCATTGGTAATACGTCTCATTTGCTTACAATGCGGTTTCAAA
TGCTACAGGATCAGTACATACAGCACCAGGAATACCAAATACTAGCTGAGCTATCCAAAAATGAATGCTT
TCAACGTCTTTCGGCTGTCGAGCAAGAAACAGTTGTTCGTCGGAAAGTTCAATTGCTGGGTCTTCCTGAG
TATTTGATCAGCTTAAACGGATTAAGCAATTCTTTGTCCGTACTGAACCCCGTTGCCGGTAGACAGTTGT
ACAGGGCAGTGGTTGAGCACGCCAAGAAGGATCAACAACATATTTTTGCAAACACCGAGCAACAACGTTC
AGTGGGAAATTTACTGGATGCTAATAATTTCATTCTAAATGCCCAAATAATGATTCAGCAATCGCAGCAA
GAGGTAGGTCCCTTGGTATCATCCGTGGATTGTATTATGCAAGGTGGAACTGCAGCTGACCTAAATAAGC
CGAATGAAATACCGAGGAATGAGTTAGACTTAATTAATGAATATAACTTACGGATGCTGTTGCGTGGCCA
ACCAACAAGTACTCAACAGCAACCACCTGCGCTGACGAACTCAGCTACCGAAAATCTCCCTGGAGTTGAT
TTTTTAACTGAAACACAATTGTTAGAGCGGCAAAACTTGATGATTCCAATCTGGTTACCCCCTAATAATA
ATAAGCAACAAGAAACCGACCAACAGTGGGCTGAAATGTCTAATGCGGATGCATCATTATGGGAAACGGC
CAACTTAAATGAAGAGCGAAATGAAGATCAGCAACTATTAATACAAAAGTCTTCTGAAGCGTGCTTCGCA
GATACAGAAAAAGATGTCAAAATTGCCCAATTATTTCAAGTTCAATCAGGAAATGTTGTTAACCACACCG
CATTAGAGGAATTAGATCAGTCCCCTCAAAATTTAAAAGGTTCACATAATCAAAAAATAGTCAAATCCCT
TGTTTCCGATATTCAACAGAATCATAATGAGGAACTAAATTCACATCAACACCAGGTAAAGCAGGCTAAC
AAGCAGAATCTGAATACAAAACAGAATGCGGCACAGTCAGCCCTAAAGCCAATTAATAACGAAAATGATC
GCAAACGAGAACAGACAGAAGAAAAAAAAAGGCAAAGAGAGGAACGCAAGCGCCAGCAATTGGAAGATGA
TAAACGTCGGGCGTTGAATGAATCTGAAGAACAGACCCGCCAAATTCAAGAGGAAAAGGAAAGGCAACAG
CAAATACAAGCCCAACGTCGAAAGGCATTGTTGGGCAATGTCCATTCTCTATCAGTTCAAAATGGGATGT
CAGGAACATTAGCGTCTGCACAAAGCAAGAAGAACGACGATGCCAAAACAGCAGAACCCCAAGTATCCTC
GCGCTTGCCGTCTACATCCGTAGCGCCTTGGTCTTTTCAGTTGCAAAATTCTATGAGATCGGCGCCTGGT
CTGGCAGAAATACAAAAGGCAGAACGTCGAGAGCGTCGCGCAGACCAACAGCGACATCAAGAGCTATTAG
ACAAGCAATTGCGTGCCAATGCCGCAGCTGCGGCTGAAGCCAACGATGCTTTGCTTAAATGGCAGTCAAC
ACCAGCGTCGGCGCCCGTAATGAGTCTCGCCGAAATTCAAGCAGAAGAGGCAAGGCGGTTGGCCAATGAC
CTTGTGGATCGGCAGCGTCGACGAGAACTGGAACATCACCAACAAGCTCCTTTGTCATCAGCGGTTTTGG
TTACGAGTGCAACTTCCAACATCTGGGGTAACGCCAATAAAGCATGGAGTTCGTCCGCTGCTCAATCACT
TTCGTTAAAAACAAGTTCTGGAACTGGTCTGTGGGACGAACCGAATCCATTAGGTTCTAATGGATCTGGA
ACAAGCGGTACCTCATCCGTAACTGCGGCGGCAGTCTTGGCAGGAGGATTAAACTCAGCTAATAAATCCA
CTCTGCAAGCTCAAAATAAGTCGTCGGCTTTATTTGCATCGCCTCGAAATTTGCGCAAGAGTCAAACATT
GCCAGCCCTTAGTAACCCAGAAAAGTCAAATAAAAATGGACCAGGTCAACGGCCAGAAAAACAAAAGTTG
GCTCAAACTCGTTCAAAGGGTGCCGCTGTCTCAATTGAAGAGAAGGATAGAGAAAGAAAATTGAATGCAA
AAAGCCAGCAAAGCAGCACCGACCAAGCCATTAGCAAGGTTAATGAGTATGAAAACGAGTTCACTAGCTG
GTGCATAAAGAGCCTAGATAATATGTCCGCCAAAGTTGATGTACCCACGTTCGTTGCATTCTTGCAGGAC
TTGGAAGCGCCATATGAGGTAAAGGACTATGTCCGAATATACCTTGGCGATGGAAAAGATTCTTTGGATT
TCGCAAAGCAGTTTTTGGAGCGACGTAGCAAATACAAAAGCTTGCAACGTGCCCAAAAGGCACACAATGA
CGATATGTGCAAACCAGCTCCTGCCATTACGCCATCTGCGAATGACTATGCCGACAGCAAGAACAAACAA
AAAAAGATTAAAAAGAATAAGATGACTAAGATGGACGCCCGCATTCTTGGGTTTTCAGTAACTGCTGCCG
AGGGTCGCATAAATGTTGGCATTCGAGACTACGTCGAAGGACCATAAGCGGCCGCTCGAGTCTAGAGGGC
CCGCGGTTCGAAGGTAAGCCTATCCCTAACCCTCTCCTCGGTCTCGATTCTACGCGTACCGGTCATCATC
ACCATCACCATTGAGTTTAAACCCGCTGATCAGCCTCGACTGTGCCTTCTAAGGCCTGAGCTCGCTGATC
AGCCTCGATCGAGGATCCAGACATGATAAGATACATTGATGAGTTTGGACAAACCACAACTAGAATGCAG
TGAAAAAAATGCTTTATTTGTGAAATTTGTGATGCTATTGCTTTATTTGTAACCATTATAAGCTGCAATA
AACAAGTTAACAACAACAATTGCATTCATTTTATGTTTCAGGTTCAGGGGGAGGTGTGGGAGGTTTTTTA
AAGCAAGTAAAACCTCTACAAATGTGGTATGGCTGATTATGATCAGTCGACCGATGCCCTTGAGAGCCTT
CAACCCAGTCAGCTCCTTCCGGTGGGCGCGGGGCATGACTATCGTCGCCGCACTTATGACTGTCTTCTTT
ATCATGCAACTCGTAGGACAGGTGCCGGCAGCGCTCTGGGTCATTTTCGGCGAGGACCGCTTTCGCTGGA
GCGCGACGATGATCGGCCTGTCGCTTGCGGTATTCGGAATCTTGCACGCCCTCGCTCAAGCCTTCGTCAC
TGGTCCCGCCACCAAACGTTTCGGCGAGAAGCAGGCCATTATCGCCGGCATGGCGGCCGACGCGCTGGGC
TACGTCTTGCTGGCGTTCGCGACGCGAGGCTGGATGGCCTTCCCCATTATGATTCTTCTCGCTTCCGGCG
GCATCGGGATGCCCGCGTTGCAGGCCATGCTGTCCAGGCAGGTAGATGACGACCATCAGGGACAGCTTCA
AGGATCGCTCGCGGCTCTTACCAGCCAGCAAAAGGCCAGGAACCGTAAAAAGGCCGCGTTGCTGGCGTTT
TTCCATAGGCTCCGCCCCCCTGACGAGCATCACAAAAATCGACGCTCAAGTCAGAGGTGGCGAAACCCGA
CAGGACTATAAAGATACCAGGCGTTTCCCCCTGGAAGCTCCCTCGTGCGCTCTCCTGTTCCGACCCTGCC
GCTTACCGGATACCTGTCCGCCTTTCTCCCTTCGGGAAGCGTGGCGCTTTCTCAATGCTCACGCTGTAGG
TATCTCAGTTCGGTGTAGGTCGTTCGCTCCAAGCTGGGCTGTGTGCACGAACCCCCCGTTCAGCCCGACC
GCTGCGCCTTATCCGGTAACTATCGTCTTGAGTCCAACCCGGTAAGACACGACTTATCGCCACTGGCAGC
AGCCACTGGTAACAGGATTAGCAGAGCGAGGTATGTAGGCGGTGCTACAGAGTTCTTGAAGTGGTGGCCT
AACTACGGCTACACTAGAAGGACAGTATTTGGTATCTGCGCTCTGCTGAAGCCAGTTACCTTCGGAAAAA
GAGTTGGTAGCTCTTGATCCGGCAAACAAACCACCGCTGGTAGCGGTGGTTTTTTTGTTTGCAAGCAGCA
GATTACGCGCAGAAAAAAAGGATCTCAAGAAGATCCTTTGATCTTTTCTACGGGGTCTGACGCTCAGTGG
AACGAAAACTCACGTTAAGGGATTTTGGTCATGAGATTATCAAAAAGGATCTTCACCTAGATCCTTTTAA
ATTAAAAATGAAGTTTTAAATCAATCTAAAGTATATATGAGTAAACTTGGTCTGACAGTTACCAATGCTT
AATCAGTGAGGCACCTATCTCAGCGATCTGTCTATTTCGTTCATCCATAGTTGCCTGACTCCCCGTCGTG
TAGATAACTACGATACGGGAGGGCTTACCATCTGGCCCCAGTGCTGCAATGATACCGCGAGACCCACGCT
CACCGGCTCCAGATTTATCAGCAATAAACCAGCCAGCCGGAAGGGCCGAGCGCAGAAGTGGTCCTGCAAC
TTTATCCGCCTCCATCCAGTCTATTAATTGTTGCCGGGAAGCTAGAGTAAGTAGTTCGCCAGTTAATAGT
TTGCGCAACGTTGTTGCCATTGCTGCAGGCATCGTGGTGTCACGCTCGTCGTTTGGTATGGCTTCATTCA
GCTCCGGTTCCCAACGATCAAGGCGAGTTACATGATCCCCCATGTTGTGCAAAAAAGCGGTTAGCTCCTT
CGGTCCTCCGATCGTTGTCAGAAGTAAGTTGGCCGCAGTGTTATCACTCATGGTTATGGCAGCACTGCAT
AATTCTCTTACTGTCATGCCATCCGTAAGATGCTTTTCTGTGACTGGTGAGTACTCAACCAAGTCATTCT
GAGAATAGTGTATGCGGCGACCGAGTTGCTCTTGCCCGGCGTCAACACGGGATAATACCGCGCCACATAG
CAGAACTTTAAAAGTGCTCATCATTGGAAAACGTTCTTCGGGGCGAAAACTCTCAAGGATCTTACCGCTG
TTGAGATCCAGTTCGATGTAACCCACTCGTGCACCCAACTGATCTTCAGCATCTTTTACTTTCACCAGCG
TTTCTGGGTGAGCAAAAACAGGAAGGCAAAATGCCGCAAAAAAGGGAATAAGGGCGACACGGAAATGTTG
AATACTCATACTCTTCCTTTTTCAATATTATTGAAGCATTTATCAGGGTTATTGTCTCATGAGCGGATAC
ATATTTGAATGTATTTAGAAAAATAAACAAATAGGGGTTCCGCGCACATTTCCCCGAAAAGTGCCACCTG
ACGTCTAAGAAACCATTATTATCATGACATTAACCTATAAAAATAGGCGTATCACGAGGCCCTTTCGT
Features (pLannotate 1.2.2; 11 found; start..end, strand, type, name):
     56..2568    +  promoter       Ac5 promoter: Drosophila melanogaster actin 5C promoter
   2588..2653    +  CDS            N (fragment): REGN_LAMBD - Experimental evidence at protein level: Swiss-Prot protein existence level 1. Plays a role as a transcriptional antitermination factor that allows the virus to initiate its lytic phase. Activates expression of the delayed viral early genes by modifying host RNA polymerase (RNAP) into a form that is resistant to termination signals. This antitermination function requires the host NusA protein which serves to stabilize the interaction between antitermination protein N and host RNA polymerase. From Escherichia phage lambda (Bacteriophage lambda).
   2678..2704    +  CDS            3xHA (fragment): three tandem HA epitope tags
   2723..7324    +  CDS            Gyf: GGYF1_DROME - Experimental evidence at protein level: Swiss-Prot protein existence level 1. Key component of the 4EHP-GYF2 complex, a multiprotein complex that acts as a repressor of translation initiation (PubMed:31114929). In the 4EHP-GYF2 complex, promotes translational repression and decay of mRNA targets by recruiting and bridging the association of the 4EHP complex with decapping effector proteins, such as me31B and Patr-1, and the deadenylation CCR4-NOT complex (PubMed:31114929). Involved in regulating starvation-induced, developmental and physiological autophagy, which is critical for
   7363..7404    +  CDS            V5 tag: epitope tag from simian virus 5
   7504..7638    -  polyA_signal   SV40 poly(A) signal: SV40 polyadenylation signal
   7661..7745    -  CDS            large T antigen (fragment): large T antigen from SV40 (simian virus 40)
   7746..8216    +  CDS            TcR (fragment): tetracycline efflux protein; tet; confers resistance to tetracycline
   8260..8848    -  rep_origin     ori: high-copy-number ColE1/pMB1/pBR322/pUC origin of replication
   9019..9879    -  CDS            AmpR: β-lactamase; bla; confers resistance to ampicillin, carbenicillin, and related antibiotics
   9880..9984    -  promoter       AmpR promoter: bla
