[The description below was written by a language model from this plasmid's Addgene catalogue record and pLannotate feature annotations shown in this document.]
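Description:
pAc5.1B-lambdaN-HA-DmGIGYF-del331-370-YFWFtoAAAA_AH is a roughly 10.1 kb insect expression plasmid for producing a mutant form of the Drosophila melanogaster GIGYF protein (gene Gyf, CG11148) in fly cells. The catalogue lists the backbone as unknown, although the name points to a pAc5.1B-type vector, and the annotated features fit that. A Drosophila actin 5C (Ac5) promoter provides strong constitutive transcription, and an SV40 polyadenylation signal lies downstream of the insert. In bacteria the plasmid is maintained through a ColE1/pUC-type origin and selected with ampicillin via the β-lactamase gene and its own promoter. The record lists it as low copy even though the origin is annotated as a high-copy type. Short fragments of a tetracycline resistance gene and SV40 large T antigen are also annotated and appear to be non-functional backbone remnants.

The open reading frame begins with a short fragment of the bacteriophage lambda N protein, the peptide that binds boxB RNA hairpins. This is followed by an HA epitope and then the Gyf coding sequence. As the name indicates, the insert lacks residues 331–370 and carries a YFWF-to-AAAA substitution. The record also notes one silent change relative to the isoform G reference. A vector-derived V5 tag is annotated downstream of the insert, but the record does not state whether it is translated in frame.

The lambdaN fusion suits tethering assays, in which the protein is artificially recruited to a boxB-containing reporter mRNA to test its effect on translation or mRNA stability. HA allows detection or immunoprecipitation. The associated study addressed the role of GIGYF in 4EHP-mediated mRNA repression, so this variant presumably serves to test the contribution of specific regions or motifs. The record does not state which interactions the mutations disrupt.
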