Addgene plasmid #148912: pAc5.1B-lambdaN-HA-DmGIGYF-del331-370-YFWFtoAAAA_AH
Purpose: Insect Expression of DmGIGYF-del331-370-YFWFtoAAAA
Depositing lab: Elisa Izaurralde. Depositing organization: Max Planck Institute for Developmental Biology. Publication: Direct role for the Drosophila GIGYF protein in 4EHP-mediated mRNA repression. Ruscica V, Bawankar P, Peter D, Helms S, Igreja C, Izaurralde E. Nucleic Acids Res. 2019 Jul 26;47(13):7035-7048. doi: 10.1093/nar/gkz429. PubMed 31114929.
Backbone
  Vector backbone: Unknown
  Vector type: Insect Expression
Growth in bacteria
  Bacterial resistance: Ampicillin, 100 μg/mL
  Growth temperature: 37°C
  Growth strain: DH5alpha
  Copy number: Low Copy
Gene/Insert
  Gene/Insert name: DmGIGYF-del331-370-YFWFtoAAAA
  Species: D. melanogaster (fly)
  Mutation: one silent mutation compared to the sequence given by isoform G NCBI:NM_001169356 or Uniprot.:Q7KQM6
  Entrez Gene: Gyf (a.k.a. Dmel_CG11148, CG11148, Dmel\CG11148, Q7KQM6)
  Cloning method: Unknown
Terms and licenses: Academic/Nonprofit Terms; Industry Terms: Not Available to Industry
Depositor comments: Plasmids from this collection were made available to the research community and donated after the lab closed. Please note that the sequence provided by the depositing laboratory may be theoretical/predicted or based on Sanger sequencing results. There may be discrepancies between sequencing results obtained by Addgene and the depositor sequence. If an Addgene verified sequence is not available, please contact before placing your order to request that our lab fully sequence the plasmid.
How to cite: pAc5.1B-lambdaN-HA-DmGIGYF-del331-370-YFWFtoAAAA_AH was a gift from Elisa Izaurralde (Addgene plasmid # 148912 ; http://n2t.net/addgene:148912 ; RRID:Addgene_148912)
